Addgene plasmid #33317: p3HA-hMIB1
Depositing lab: Vanessa Redecke. Depositing organization: St. Jude Children's Research Hospital. Publication: The E3 Ubiquitin Ligase Mind Bomb-2 (MIB2) Protein Controls B-cell CLL/Lymphoma 10 (BCL10)-dependent NF-{kappa}B Activation. Stempin CC, Chi L, Giraldo-Vela JP, High AA, Hacker H, Redecke V. J Biol Chem. 2011 Oct 28;286(43):37147-57. Epub 2011 Sep 6. 10.1074/jbc.M111.263384 PubMed 21896478.
Backbone
  Vector backbone: pCX-HA
  Modifications to backbone: pCX-HA, based on pcDNA3, but containing a modified CMV promoter originally obtained from vector RK5 (Pharmingen)
  Vector type: Mammalian Expression
  Selectable markers: Neomycin (select with G418)
Growth in bacteria
  Bacterial resistance: Ampicillin, 100 μg/mL
  Growth temperature: 37°C
  Growth strain: DH5alpha
  Copy number: High Copy
Gene/Insert
  Gene/Insert name: MIB1
  Species: H. sapiens (human)
  Entrez Gene: MIB1 (a.k.a. DIP-1, DIP1, LVNC7, MIB, ZZANK2, ZZZ6)
  Promoter: CMV
  Tag / fusion protein: 3xHA (N terminal on backbone)
  Cloning method: Restriction Enzyme; 5′ cloning site none (unknown if destroyed); 3′ cloning site none (unknown if destroyed)
  Sequencing primers: 5′ CMV forward
Terms and licenses: Academic/Nonprofit Terms; Industry Terms: Not Available to Industry
How to cite: p3HA-hMIB1 was a gift from Vanessa Redecke (Addgene plasmid # 33317 ; http://n2t.net/addgene:33317 ; RRID:Addgene_33317)
