[The description below was written by a language model from this plasmid's Addgene catalogue record and pLannotate feature annotations shown in this document.]
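Description:
p3HA-hMIB1 is a mammalian expression plasmid of about 8.8 kb that produces human MIB1 (Mind bomb-1) carrying an N-terminal triple HA epitope tag. It is built on pCX-HA, a pcDNA3-derived backbone in which the standard promoter region was replaced by a modified CMV promoter originally taken from the RK5 vector. In bacteria it is maintained at high copy through a ColE1/pUC-type origin and selected with ampicillin via the β-lactamase gene. An f1 origin and remnants of lac regulatory sequence are also present as backbone carry-over.

The expression cassette runs from the CMV immediate-early enhancer and promoter through a fragment of CMV intron A, an SP6 promoter and a Xenopus β-globin 5′-UTR that acts as a translational enhancer. These are followed by the three tandem HA repeats, the MIB1 coding sequence of roughly 3 kb and a bovine growth hormone polyadenylation signal. The annotation also flags a short fragment resembling an immunoglobulin heavy-chain signal sequence upstream of the 5′-UTR, but its position suggests a leader remnant from the RK5-type promoter region rather than part of the tagged protein. A separate SV40 early promoter drives the neomycin phosphotransferase gene with an SV40 poly(A) signal, allowing G418 selection of stably transfected cells. The cloning sites used for the insert are not recorded.

MIB1 is an E3 ubiquitin ligase known for ubiquitinating Delta ligands and thereby promoting Notch signalling. The HA tag allows detection and immunoprecipitation of the overexpressed protein. The plasmid was deposited with a study of the related ligase MIB2 in BCL10-dependent NF-κB activation, though the record does not state what role this MIB1 construct played in that work.
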