Features (pLannotate 1.2.2; 27 found; start..end, strand, type, name):
     24..76      -  misc_feature   bom (fragment): basis of mobility region from pBR322
    231..610     +  enhancer       CMV enhancer: human cytomegalovirus immediate early enhancer
    611..814     +  promoter       CMV promoter: human cytomegalovirus (CMV) immediate early promoter
    950..993     +  intron         CMV intron (fragment): modified intron A from human cytomegalovirus
   1045..1063    +  promoter       SP6 promoter: promoter for bacteriophage SP6 RNA polymerase
   1067..1104    +  CDS            IgH signal sequence (fragment): signal sequence from the mouse immunoglobulin heavy chain variable region
   1136..1178    +  5'UTR          Xenopus globin 5'-UTR: translational enhancer from the 5'-UTR of the major beta-globin gene of Xenopus laevis
   1184..1209    +  CDS            3xHA (fragment): three tandem HA epitope tags
   1214..1239    +  CDS            3xHA (fragment): three tandem HA epitope tags
   1244..1269    +  CDS            3xHA (fragment): three tandem HA epitope tags
   1298..4315    +  CDS            MIB1: MIB1_HUMAN - Also known as DIP1, KIAA1323, ZZANK2. Experimental evidence at protein level: Swiss-Prot protein existence level 1. E3 ubiquitin-protein ligase that mediates ubiquitination of Delta receptors, which act as ligands of Notch proteins. Positively regulates the Delta-mediated Notch signaling by ubiquitinating the intracellular domain of Delta, leading to endocytosis of Delta receptors. Probably mediates ubiquitination and subsequent proteasomal degradation of DAPK1, thereby antagonizing anti-apoptotic effects of DAPK1 to promote TNF-induced apoptosis (By similarity). Involved in ubiqu
   4332..4369    -  misc_feature   MCS (fragment): pBluescript multiple cloning site
   4378..4396    -  promoter       SP6 promoter: promoter for bacteriophage SP6 RNA polymerase
   4422..4646    +  polyA_signal   bGH poly(A) signal: bovine growth hormone polyadenylation signal
   4650..4671    +  promoter       SV40 promoter (fragment): SV40 enhancer and early promoter
   4692..5120    +  rep_origin     f1 ori (sequence partly withheld): f1 bacteriophage origin of replication; arrow indicates direction of (+) strand synthesis
   5134..5463    +  promoter       SV40 promoter: SV40 enhancer and early promoter
   5530..6321    +  CDS            neo: KKA2_KLEPN - Also known as kan, nptII. Experimental evidence at protein level: Swiss-Prot protein existence level 1. Resistance to kanamycin, neomycin, paromomycin, ribostamycin, butirosin and gentamicin B. From Klebsiella pneumoniae.
   6345..6503    +  CDS            ble (fragment): BLE_KLEPN - Experimental evidence at protein level: Swiss-Prot protein existence level 1. Binding protein with a strong affinity to the bleomycin family of antibiotics. Binds to CL990; an antimitotic-antibiotic compound. From Klebsiella pneumoniae.
   6498..6619    +  polyA_signal   SV40 poly(A) signal: SV40 polyadenylation signal
   6692..6708    -  protein_bind   lac operator: The lac repressor binds to the lac operator to inhibit transcription in E. coli. This inhibition can be relieved by adding lactose or isopropyl-β-D-thiogalactopyranoside (IPTG). lac repressor encoded by lacI
   6716..6746    -  promoter       lac promoter: promoter for the E. coli lac operon
   6761..6782    -  protein_bind   CAP binding site: CAP binding activates transcription in the presence of cAMP. E. coli catabolite activator protein
   6795..6887    -  CDS            lacI (fragment): lac repressor; lacI; The lac repressor binds to the lac operator to inhibit transcription in E. coli. This inhibition can be relieved by adding lactose or isopropyl-β-D-thiogalactopyranoside (IPTG).
   7070..7658    -  rep_origin     ori: high-copy-number ColE1/pMB1/pBR322/pUC origin of replication
   7829..8689    -  CDS            AmpR: β-lactamase; bla; confers resistance to ampicillin, carbenicillin, and related antibiotics
   8690..8794    -  promoter       AmpR promoter: bla
>Addgene plasmid #33317 | p3HA-hMIB1 | addgene full sequence | sequence record 456533 | Addgene NGS Result
GATCGGGAGATCTCCCGATCCCCTATGGTGCACTCTCAGTACAATCTGCTCTGATGCCGCATAGTTAAGC
CAGTATCTGCTCCCTGCTTGTGTGTTGGAGGTCGCTGAGTAGTGCGCGAGCAAAATTTAAGCTACAACAA
GGCAAGGCTTGACCGACAATTGCATGAAGAATCTGCTTAGGGTTAGGCGTTTTGCGCTGCTTCGCGATGT
ACGGGCCAGATATACGCGTTGACATTGATTATTGACTAGTTATTAATAGTAATCAATTACGGGGTCATTA
GTTCATAGCCCATATATGGAGTTCCGCGTTACATAACTTACGGTAAATGGCCCGCCTGGCTGACCGCCCA
ACGACCCCCGCCCATTGACGTCAATAATGACGTATGTTCCCATAGTAACGCCAATAGGGACTTTCCATTG
ACGTCAATGGGTGGAGTATTTACGGTAAACTGCCCACTTGGCAGTACATCAAGTGTATCATATGCCAAGT
ACGCCCCCTATTGACGTCAATGACGGTAAATGGCCCGCCTGGCATTATGCCCAGTACATGACCTTATGGG
ACTTTCCTACTTGGCAGTACATCTACGTATTAGTCATCGCTATTACCATGGTGATGCGGTTTTGGCAGTA
CATCAATGGGCGTGGATAGCGGTTTGACTCACGGGGATTTCCAAGTCTCCACCCCATTGACGTCAATGGG
AGTTTGTTTTGGCACCAAAATCAACGGGACTTTCCAAAATGTCGTAACAACTCCGCCCCATTGACGCAAA
TGGGCGGTAGGCGTGTACGGTGGGAGGTCTATATAAGCAGAGCTCGTTTAGTGAACCGTCAGATCGCCTG
GAGACGCCATCCACGCTGTTTTGACCTCCATAGAAGACACCGGGACCGATCCAGCCTCCGCGGCCGGGAA
CGGTGCATTGGAACGCGGATTCCCCGTGCCAAGAGTGACGTAAGTACCGCCTATAGAGTCTATAGGCCCA
CCCCCTTGGCTTCGTTAGAACGCGGCTACAATTAATACATAACCTTATGTATCATACACATACGATTTAG
GTGACACTATAGAATAACATCCACTTTGCCTTTCTCTCCACAGGTGTCCACTCCCAGGTCCAACTGCACC
TCGGTTCTAAGCTTGCTTGTTCTTTTTGCAGAAGCTCAGAATAAACGCTCAACTTTGGCCATGTACCCAT
ACGATGTTCCAGATTACGCCATGTACCCATACGATGTTCCAGATTACGCCATGTACCCATACGATGTTCC
AGATTACGCCATGGGTCATATGGCTAGCGGATATCGAATGAGTAACTCCCGGAATAACCGGGTGATGGTG
GAAGGGGTTGGCGCTCGGGTAGTGCGCGGCCCGGACTGGAAGTGGGGGAAGCAGGACGGCGGCGAGGGCC
ATGTGGGCACCGTCCGGAGCTTCGAGAGCCCCGAGGAGGTGGTGGTAGTGTGGGACAACGGCACAGCTGC
CAACTACCGCTGCTCCGGGGCTTACGACCTCCGCATCCTGGACAGCGCGCCCACCGGCATCAAGCATGAT
GGAACCATGTGTGATACCTGCCGCCAGCAACCAATCATTGGCATTCGATGGAAGTGTGCAGAGTGTACAA
ATTATGATTTGTGCACAGTGTGTTATCATGGAGATAAACATCATTTAAGACATCGCTTTTACCGAATTAC
TACACCGGGAAGTGAGAGGGTTCTGTTAGAGTCTCGTAGGAAATCTAAGAAGATTACAGCCAGAGGAATC
TTTGCAGGTGCCAGAGTGGTGCGAGGAGTGGACTGGCAGTGGGAAGATCAAGATGGAGGAAATGGACGTA
GGGGAAAGGTAACAGAAATCCAGGACTGGAGTGCATCAAGCCCACATAGCGCAGCATATGTCCTCTGGGA
TAATGGTGCTAAGAACCTTTACAGAGTTGGCTTTGAGGGCATGTCTGATCTGAAATGTGTCCAGGATGCC
AAGGGAGGTTCTTTCTACAGAGATCACTGCCCTGTGCTAGGTGAGCAGAATGGCAACAGGAATCCTGGTG
GATTGCAGATTGGTGACCTGGTAAATATAGATCTCGACCTCGAAATTGTACAGTCTTTGCAGCATGGTCA
TGGAGGATGGACTGATGGAATGTTTGAGACTTTAACTACAACTGGAACTGTTTGTGGCATTGATGAAGAT
CATGACATTGTAGTACAGTATCCAAGTGGCAATAGGTGGACCTTCAATCCTGCTGTTCTCACTAAAGCGA
ACATTGTCCGAAGTGGAGATGCTGCTCAGGGTGCAGAAGGAGGCACCTCGCAGTTTCAAGTGGGTGATCT
TGTACAAGTTTGTTATGACCTGGAACGAATTAAACTTCTACAAAGAGGACATGGAGAATGGGCTGAAGCG
ATGCTTCCAACTTTAGGTAAAGTTGGCCGAGTACAACAGATTTATTCAGACAGTGATTTAAAGGTGGAAG
TTTGTGGAACATCTTGGACATACAATCCAGCAGCAGTTTCCAAGGTGGCATCTGCAGGATCAGCCATTAG
CAATGCATCTGGTGAAAGACTCTCACAACTCCTGAAGAAATTATTTGAAACCCAAGAATCTGGTGACCTC
AATGAAGAATTAGTTAAGGCTGCTGCCAATGGAGATGTTGCTAAAGTGGAAGATTTGCTTAAAAGACCAG
ATGTGGATGTAAATGGGCAATGTGCTGGCCACACAGCTATGCAAGCTGCTAGTCAGAATGGACATGTTGA
CATTTTGAAGTTACTTTTGAAGCAAAACGTGGATGTCGAAGCAGAGGATAAAGATGGTGATAGAGCAGTT
CACCATGCAGCTTTTGGAGATGAAGGCGCTGTTATAGAAGTACTACATCGAGGTAGTGCTGATTTGAATG
CTCGAAACAAGCGCCGACAGACACCACTTCATATTGCTGTCAATAAAGGTCATCTTCAAGTTGTGAAGAC
TTTATTGGACTTTGGCTGTCATCCCAGTCTCCAGGATTCTGAAGGTGATACCCCTCTTCATGATGCAATA
AGTAAGAAACGTGATGATATCCTAGCAGTTCTTTTGGAAGCTGGAGCAGATGTTACCATCACAAACAATA
ATGGATTTAATGCTCTGCATCATGCTGCACTAAGGGGAAATCCCAGTGCAATGCGTGTTTTACTATCTAA
ATTACCAAGACCATGGATTGTGGATGAGAAGAAAGATGATGGTTATACTGCCTTACATCTGGCTGCCCTT
AATAATCACGTAGAAGTGGCTGAACTGTTGGTACATCAGGGTAATGCAAACCTGGATATCCAGAATGTGA
ACCAACAAACTGCCCTACACCTTGCTGTTGAACGACAGCATACCCAGATTGTTAGGCTTTTGGTCCGTGC
AGGTGCCAAGCTTGATATTCAGGATAAGGATGGGGATACTCCTTTGCATGAAGCTCTAAGGCATCACACT
TTGTCTCAGCTACGTCAGCTCCAAGATATGCAAGATGTGGGGAAGGTGGATGCTGCCTGGGAGCCATCCA
AAAACACGTTAATAATGGGACTTGGTACCCAGGGGGCAGAGAAGAAGAGTGCAGCATCTATTGCCTGTTT
CTTGGCAGCCAATGGTGCTGACCTGAGCATTCGAAATAAGAAGGGTCAATCGCCACTTGATCTCTGTCCT
GATCCGAATCTCTGCAAAGCACTGGCAAAGTGTCATAAGGAAAAAGTCAGTGGTCAAGTGGGTTCTCGGA
GTCCTTCTATGATTAGTAATGATTCTGAAACCTTAGAAGAGTGTATGGTGTGCTCAGATATGAAGAGAGA
TACTCTTTTTGGTCCATGTGGACATATTGCTACCTGTTCTTTATGTTCTCCACGTGTCAAGAAATGCCTC
ATCTGTAAAGAACAGGTTCAATCCAGGACAAAGATTGAAGAATGTGTGGTATGCTCTGACAAGAAAGCAG
CTGTTCTTTTTCAACCCTGTGGCCACATGTGTGCTTGTGAGAACTGTGCTAACCTGATGAAAAAGTGTGT
GCAGTGTCGAGCAGTAGTTGAACGAAGAGTGCCTTTCATTATGTGCTGTGGAGGGAAAAGTTCAGAAGAT
GCCACTGATGATATCTCAAGTGGGAATATTCCAGTATTACAAAAGGACAAGGATAATACCAATGTCAATG
CAGATGTGCAAAAGTTGCAGCAACAGTTACAAGACATTAAAGAGCAGACAATGTGCCCTGTGTGTCTAGA
TCGTCTGAAGAATATGATTTTCCTTTGTGGTCACGGAACCTGTCAACTCTGTGGAGACCGCATGAGTGAA
TGTCCTATCTGTCGCAAGGCTATTGAACGAAGGATTCTTTTGTATTAAAGTAAAGAAAGGGCGAATTCCT
GCAGCCCGGGGGATCCACTAGTTCTAGAGGGCCCTATTCTATAGTGTCACCTAAATGCTAGAGCTCGCTG
ATCAGCCTCGACTGTGCCTTCTAGTTGCCAGCCATCTGTTGTTTGCCCCTCCCCCGTGCCTTCCTTGACC
CTGGAAGGTGCCACTCCCACTGTCCTTTCCTAATAAAATGAGGAAATTGCATCGCATTGTCTGAGTAGGT
GTCATTCTATTCTGGGGGGTGGGGTGGGGCAGGACAGCAAGGGGGAGGATTGGGAAGACAATAGCAGGCA
TGCTGGGGATGCGGTGGGCTCTATGGCTTCTGAGGCGGAAAGAACCAGCTGGGGCTCTAGGGGGTATCCC
C
[124 nt withheld, positions 4692-4815]
C
[91 nt withheld, positions 4817-4907]
A
[49 nt withheld, positions 4909-4957]
CCTTTGACGTTGGAGTCCACGTTCTTT
[37 nt withheld, positions 4985-5021]
ACCCTATCTCGGTCTATTCTTTTGATTTATAAGGGATTTTGCCGATTTCGGCCTATTGGTTAAAAAATGA
GCTGATTTAACAAAAATTTAACGCGAATTAATTCTGTGGAATGTGTGTCAGTTAGGGTGTGGAAAGTCCC
CAGGCTCCCCAGCAGGCAGAAGTATGCAAAGCATGCATCTCAATTAGTCAGCAACCAGGTGTGGAAAGTC
CCCAGGCTCCCCAGCAGGCAGAAGTATGCAAAGCATGCATCTCAATTAGTCAGCAACCATAGTCCCGCCC
CTAACTCCGCCCATCCCGCCCCTAACTCCGCCCAGTTCCGCCCATTCTCCGCCCCATGGCTGACTAATTT
TTTTTATTTATGCAGAGGCCGAGGCCGCCTCTGCCTCTGAGCTATTCCAGAAGTAGTGAGGAGGCTTTTT
TGGAGGCCTAGGCTTTTGCAAAAAGCTCCCGGGAGCTTGTATATCCATTTTCGGATCTGATCAAGAGACA
GGATGAGGATCGTTTCGCATGATTGAACAAGATGGATTGCACGCAGGTTCTCCGGCCGCTTGGGTGGAGA
GGCTATTCGGCTATGACTGGGCACAACAGACAATCGGCTGCTCTGATGCCGCCGTGTTCCGGCTGTCAGC
GCAGGGGCGCCCGGTTCTTTTTGTCAAGACCGACCTGTCCGGTGCCCTGAATGAACTGCAGGACGAGGCA
GCGCGGCTATCGTGGCTGGCCACGACGGGCGTTCCTTGCGCAGCTGTGCTCGACGTTGTCACTGAAGCGG
GAAGGGACTGGCTGCTATTGGGCGAAGTGCCGGGGCAGGATCTCCTGTCATCTCACCTTGCTCCTGCCGA
GAAAGTATCCATCATGGCTGATGCAATGCGGCGGCTGCATACGCTTGATCCGGCTACCTGCCCATTCGAC
CACCAAGCGAAACATCGCATCGAGCGAGCACGTACTCGGATGGAAGCCGGTCTTGTCGATCAGGATGATC
TGGACGAAGAGCATCAGGGGCTCGCGCCAGCCGAACTGTTCGCCAGGCTCAAGGCGCGCATGCCCGACGG
CGAGGATCTCGTCGTGACCCATGGCGATGCCTGCTTGCCGAATATCATGGTGGAAAATGGCCGCTTTTCT
GGATTCATCGACTGTGGCCGGCTGGGTGTGGCGGACCGCTATCAGGACATAGCGTTGGCTACCCGTGATA
TTGCTGAAGAGCTTGGCGGCGAATGGGCTGACCGCTTCCTCGTGCTTTACGGTATCGCCGCTCCCGATTC
GCAGCGCATCGCCTTCTATCGCCTTCTTGACGAGTTCTTCTGAGCGGGACTCTGGGGTTCGAAATGACCG
ACCAAGCGACGCCCAACCTGCCATCACGAGATTTCGATTCCACCGCCGCCTTCTATGAAAGGTTGGGCTT
CGGAATCGTTTTCCGGGACGCCGGCTGGATGATCCTCCAGCGCGGGGATCTCATGCTGGAGTTCTTCGCC
CACCCCAACTTGTTTATTGCAGCTTATAATGGTTACAAATAAAGCAATAGCATCACAAATTTCACAAATA
AAGCATTTTTTTCACTGCATTCTAGTTGTGGTTTGTCCAAACTCATCAATGTATCTTATCATGTCTGTAT
ACCGTCGACCTCTAGCTAGAGCTTGGCGTAATCATGGTCATAGCTGTTTCCTGTGTGAAATTGTTATCCG
CTCACAATTCCACACAACATACGAGCCGGAAGCATAAAGTGTAAAGCCTGGGGTGCCTAATGAGTGAGCT
AACTCACATTAATTGCGTTGCGCTCACTGCCCGCTTTCCAGTCGGGAAACCTGTCGTGCCAGCTGCATTA
ATGAATCGGCCAACGCGCGGGGAGAGGCGGTTTGCGTATTGGGCGCTCTTCCGCTTCCTCGCTCACTGAC
TCGCTGCGCTCGGTCGTTCGGCTGCGGCGAGCGGTATCAGCTCACTCAAAGGCGGTAATACGGTTATCCA
CAGAATCAGGGGATAACGCAGGAAAGAACATGTGAGCAAAAGGCCAGCAAAAGGCCAGGAACCGTAAAAA
GGCCGCGTTGCTGGCGTTTTTCCATAGGCTCCGCCCCCCTGACGAGCATCACAAAAATCGACGCTCAAGT
CAGAGGTGGCGAAACCCGACAGGACTATAAAGATACCAGGCGTTTCCCCCTGGAAGCTCCCTCGTGCGCT
CTCCTGTTCCGACCCTGCCGCTTACCGGATACCTGTCCGCCTTTCTCCCTTCGGGAAGCGTGGCGCTTTC
TCATAGCTCACGCTGTAGGTATCTCAGTTCGGTGTAGGTCGTTCGCTCCAAGCTGGGCTGTGTGCACGAA
CCCCCCGTTCAGCCCGACCGCTGCGCCTTATCCGGTAACTATCGTCTTGAGTCCAACCCGGTAAGACACG
ACTTATCGCCACTGGCAGCAGCCACTGGTAACAGGATTAGCAGAGCGAGGTATGTAGGCGGTGCTACAGA
GTTCTTGAAGTGGTGGCCTAACTACGGCTACACTAGAAGAACAGTATTTGGTATCTGCGCTCTGCTGAAG
CCAGTTACCTTCGGAAAAAGAGTTGGTAGCTCTTGATCCGGCAAACAAACCACCGCTGGTAGCGGTGGTT
TTTTTGTTTGCAAGCAGCAGATTACGCGCAGAAAAAAAGGATCTCAAGAAGATCCTTTGATCTTTTCTAC
GGGGTCTGACGCTCAGTGGAACGAAAACTCACGTTAAGGGATTTTGGTCATGAGATTATCAAAAAGGATC
TTCACCTAGATCCTTTTAAATTAAAAATGAAGTTTTAAATCAATCTAAAGTATATATGAGTAAACTTGGT
CTGACAGTTACCAATGCTTAATCAGTGAGGCACCTATCTCAGCGATCTGTCTATTTCGTTCATCCATAGT
TGCCTGACTCCCCGTCGTGTAGATAACTACGATACGGGAGGGCTTACCATCTGGCCCCAGTGCTGCAATG
ATACCGCGAGACCCACGCTCACCGGCTCCAGATTTATCAGCAATAAACCAGCCAGCCGGAAGGGCCGAGC
GCAGAAGTGGTCCTGCAACTTTATCCGCCTCCATCCAGTCTATTAATTGTTGCCGGGAAGCTAGAGTAAG
TAGTTCGCCAGTTAATAGTTTGCGCAACGTTGTTGCCATTGCTACAGGCATCGTGGTGTCACGCTCGTCG
TTTGGTATGGCTTCATTCAGCTCCGGTTCCCAACGATCAAGGCGAGTTACATGATCCCCCATGTTGTGCA
AAAAAGCGGTTAGCTCCTTCGGTCCTCCGATCGTTGTCAGAAGTAAGTTGGCCGCAGTGTTATCACTCAT
GGTTATGGCAGCACTGCATAATTCTCTTACTGTCATGCCATCCGTAAGATGCTTTTCTGTGACTGGTGAG
TACTCAACCAAGTCATTCTGAGAATAGTGTATGCGGCGACCGAGTTGCTCTTGCCCGGCGTCAATACGGG
ATAATACCGCGCCACATAGCAGAACTTTAAAAGTGCTCATCATTGGAAAACGTTCTTCGGGGCGAAAACT
CTCAAGGATCTTACCGCTGTTGAGATCCAGTTCGATGTAACCCACTCGTGCACCCAACTGATCTTCAGCA
TCTTTTACTTTCACCAGCGTTTCTGGGTGAGCAAAAACAGGAAGGCAAAATGCCGCAAAAAAGGGAATAA
GGGCGACACGGAAATGTTGAATACTCATACTCTTCCTTTTTCAATATTATTGAAGCATTTATCAGGGTTA
TTGTCTCATGAGCGGATACATATTTGAATGTATTTAGAAAAATAAACAAATAGGGGTTCCGCGCACATTT
CCCCGAAAAGTGCCACCTGACGTCGACG
