>Addgene plasmid #33317 | p3HA-hMIB1 | addgene partial sequence | sequence record 42001 | CMV-F 5'-CGCAAATGGGCGGTAGGCGTG-3'
AGCAGAGCTCGTTTAGTGAACCGTCAGATCGCCTGGAGACGCCATCCACGCTGTTTTGACCTCCATAGAA
GACACCGGGACCGATCCAGCCTCCGCGGCCGGGAACGGTGCATTGGAACGCGGATTCCCCGTGCCAAGAG
TGACGTAAGTACCGCCTATAGAGTCTATAGGCCCACCCCCTTGGCTTCGTTAGAACGCGGCTACAATTAA
TACATAACCTTATGTATCATACACATACGATTTAGGTGACACTATAGAATAACATCCACTTTGCCTTTCT
CTCCACAGGTGTCCACTCCCAGGTCCAACTGCACCTCGGTTCTAAGCTTGCTTGTTCTTTTTGCAGAAGC
TCAGAATAAACGCTCAACTTTGGCCATGTACCCATACGATGTTCCAGATTACGCCATGTACCCATACGAT
GTTCCAGATTACGCCATGTACCCATACGATGTTCCAGATTACGCCATGGGTCATATGGCTAGCGGATATC
GAATGAGTAACTCCCGGAATAACCGGGTGATGGTGGAAGGGGTTGGCGCTCGGGTAGTGCGCGGCCCGGA
CTGGAAGTGGGGGAAGCAGGACGGCGGCGAGGGCCATGTGGGCACCGTCCGGAGCTTCGAGAGCCCCGAG
GAGGTGGTGGTAGTGTGGGACAACGGCACAGCTGCCAACTACCGCTGCTCCGGGGCTTACGACCTCCGCA
TCCTGGACAGCGCGCCCACCGGCATCAAGCATGATGGAACCATGTGTGATACCTGCCGCCAGCAACCAAT
CATTGGCATTCGATGGAAGTGTGCAGAGTGTACAAATTATGATTTGTGCACAGTGTGTTATCATGGAGAT
AAACATCA
